>Addgene plasmid #136471 | pKD068 | depositor full sequence | sequence record 263319 | pKD068 sequence 6664 bps
TGGCGAATGGG
[124 nt withheld, positions 12-135]
C
[91 nt withheld, positions 137-227]
A
[49 nt withheld, positions 229-277]
CCTTTGACGTTGGAGTCCACGTTCTTT
[37 nt withheld, positions 305-341]
ACCCTATCTCGGTCTATTCTTTTGATTTATAAGGGATTTTGCCGATTTCGGCCTATTGGTTAAAAAATGA
GCTGATTTAACAAAAATTTAACGCGAATTTTAACAAAATATTAACGTTTACAATTTCAGGTGGCACTTTT
CGGGGAAATGTGCGCGGAACCCCTATTTGTTTATTTTTCTAAATACATTCAAATATGTATCCGCTCATGA
GACAATAACCCTGATAAATGCTTCAATAATATTGAAAAAGGAAGAGTATGAGTATTCAACATTTCCGTGT
CGCCCTTATTCCCTTTTTTGCGGCATTTTGCCTTCCTGTTTTTGCTCACCCAGAAACGCTGGTGAAAGTA
AAAGATGCTGAAGATCAGTTGGGTGCACGAGTGGGTTACATCGAACTGGATCTCAACAGCGGTAAGATCC
TTGAGAGTTTTCGCCCCGAAGAACGTTTTCCAATGATGAGCACTTTTAAAGTTCTGCTATGTGGCGCGGT
ATTATCCCGTATTGACGCCGGGCAAGAGCAACTCGGTCGCCGCATACACTATTCTCAGAATGACTTGGTT
GAGTACTCACCAGTCACAGAAAAGCATCTTACGGATGGCATGACAGTAAGAGAATTATGCAGTGCTGCCA
TAACCATGAGTGATAACACTGCGGCCAACTTACTTCTGACAACGATCGGAGGACCGAAGGAGCTAACCGC
TTTTTTGCACAACATGGGGGATCATGTAACTCGCCTTGATCGTTGGGAACCGGAGCTGAATGAAGCCATA
CCAAACGACGAGCGTGACACCACGATGCCTGCAGCAATGGCAACAACGTTGCGCAAACTATTAACTGGCG
AACTACTTACTCTAGCTTCCCGGCAACAATTAATAGACTGGATGGAGGCGGATAAAGTTGCAGGACCACT
TCTGCGCTCGGCCCTTCCGGCTGGCTGGTTTATTGCTGATAAATCTGGAGCCGGTGAGCGTGGGTCTCGC
GGTATCATTGCAGCACTGGGGCCAGATGGTAAGCCCTCCCGTATCGTAGTTATCTACACGACGGGGAGTC
AGGCAACTATGGATGAACGAAATAGACAGATCGCTGAGATAGGTGCCTCACTGATTAAGCATTGGTAACT
GTCAGACCAAGTTTACTCATATATACTTTAGATTGATTTAAAACTTCATTTTTAATTTAAAAGGATCTAG
GTGAAGATCCTTTTTGATAATCTCATGACCAAAATCCCTTAACGTGAGTTTTCGTTCCACTGAGCGTCAG
ACCCCGTAGAAAAGATCAAAGGATCTTCTTGAGATCCTTTTTTTCTGCGCGTAATCTGCTGCTTGCAAAC
AAAAAAACCACCGCTACCAGCGGTGGTTTGTTTGCCGGATCAAGAGCTACCAACTCTTTTTCCGAAGGTA
ACTGGCTTCAGCAGAGCGCAGATACCAAATACTGTCCTTCTAGTGTAGCCGTAGTTAGGCCACCACTTCA
AGAACTCTGTAGCACCGCCTACATACCTCGCTCTGCTAATCCTGTTACCAGTGGCTGCTGCCAGTGGCGA
TAAGTCGTGTCTTACCGGGTTGGACTCAAGACGATAGTTACCGGATAAGGCGCAGCGGTCGGGCTGAACG
GGGGGTTCGTGCACACAGCCCAGCTTGGAGCGAACGACCTACACCGAACTGAGATACCTACAGCGTGAGC
TATGAGAAAGCGCCACGCTTCCCGAAGGGAGAAAGGCGGACAGGTATCCGGTAAGCGGCAGGGTCGGAAC
AGGAGAGCGCACGAGGGAGCTTCCAGGGGGAAACGCCTGGTATCTTTATAGTCCTGTCGGGTTTCGCCAC
CTCTGACTTGAGCGTCGATTTTTGTGATGCTCGTCAGGGGGGCGGAGCCTATGGAAAAACGCCAGCAACG
CGGCCTTTTTACGGTTCCTGGCCTTTTGCTGGCCTTTTGCTCACATGTTCTTTCCTGCGTTATCCCCTGA
TTCTGTGGATAACCGTATTACCGCCTTTGAGTGAGCTGATACCGCTCGCCGCAGCCGAACGACCGAGCGC
AGCGAGTCAGTGAGCGAGGAAGCGGAAGAGCGCCTGATGCGGTATTTTCTCCTTACGCATCTGTGCGGTA
TTTCACACCGCATATATGGTGCACTCTCAGTACAATCTGCTCTGATGCCGCATAGTTAAGCCAGTATACA
CTCCGCTATCGCTACGTGACTGGGTCATGGCTGCGCCCCGACACCCGCCAACACCCGCTGACGCGCCCTG
ACGGGCTTGTCTGCTCCCGGCATCCGCTTACAGACAAGCTGTGACCGTCTCCGGGAGCTGCATGTGTCAG
AGGTTTTCACCGTCATCACCGAAACGCGCGAGGCAGCTGCGGTAAAGCTCATCAGCGTGGTCGTGAAGCG
ATTCACAGATGTCTGCCTGTTCATCCGCGTCCAGCTCGTTGAGTTTCTCCAGAAGCGTTAATGTCTGGCT
TCTGATAAAGCGGGCCATGTTAAGGGCGGTTTTTTCCTGTTTGGTCACTGATGCCTCCGTGTAAGGGGGA
TTTCTGTTCATGGGGGTAATGATACCGATGAAACGAGAGAGGATGCTCACGATACGGGTTACTGATGATG
AACATGCCCGGTTACTGGAACGTTGTGAGGGTAAACAACTGGCGGTATGGATGCGGCGGGACCAGAGAAA
AATCACTCAGGGTCAATGCCAGCGCTTCGTTAATACAGATGTAGGTGTTCCACAGGGTAGCCAGCAGCAT
CCTGCGATGCAGATCCGGAACATAATGGTGCAGGGCGCTGACTTCCGCGTTTCCAGACTTTACGAAACAC
GGAAACCGAAGACCATTCATGTTGTTGCTCAGGTCGCAGACGTTTTGCAGCAGCAGTCGCTTCACGTTCG
CTCGCGTATCGGTGATTCATTCTGCTAACCAGTAAGGCAACCCCGCCAGCCTAGCCGGGTCCTCAACGAC
AGGAGCACGATCATGCGCACCCGTGGGGCCGCCATGCCGGCGATAATGGCCTGCTTCTCGCCGAAACGTT
TGGTGGCGGGACCAGTGACGAAGGCTTGAGCGAGGGCGTGCAAGATTCCGAATACCGCAAGCGACAGGCC
GATCATCGTCGCGCTCCAGCGAAAGCGGTCCTCGCCGAAAATGACCCAGAGCGCTGCCGGCACCTGTCCT
ACGAGTTGCATGATAAAGAAGACAGTCATAAGTGCGGCGACGATAGTCATGCCCCGCGCCCACCGGAAGG
AGCTGACTGGGTTGAAGGCTCTCAAGGGCATCGGTCGAGATCCCGGTGCCTAATGAGTGAGCTAACTTAC
ATTAATTGCGTTGCGCTCACTGCCCGCTTTCCAGTCGGGAAACCTGTCGTGCCAGCTGCATTAATGAATC
GGCCAACGCGCGGGGAGAGGCGGTTTGCGTATTGGGCGCCAGGGTGGTTTTTCTTTTCACCAGTGAGACG
GGCAACAGCTGATTGCCCTTCACCGCCTGGCCCTGAGAGAGTTGCAGCAAGCGGTCCACGCTGGTTTGCC
CCAGCAGGCGAAAATCCTGTTTGATGGTGGTTAACGGCGGGATATAACATGAGCTGTCTTCGGTATCGTC
GTATCCCACTACCGAGATATCCGCACCAACGCGCAGCCCGGACTCGGTAATGGCGCGCATTGCGCCCAGC
GCCATCTGATCGTTGGCAACCAGCATCGCAGTGGGAACGATGCCCTCATTCAGCATTTGCATGGTTTGTT
GAAAACCGGACATGGCACTCCAGTCGCCTTCCCGTTCCGCTATCGGCTGAATTTGATTGCGAGTGAGATA
TTTATGCCAGCCAGCCAGACGCAGACGCGCCGAGACAGAACTTAATGGGCCCGCTAACAGCGCGATTTGC
TGGTGACCCAATGCGACCAGATGCTCCACGCCCAGTCGCGTACCGTCTTCATGGGAGAAAATAATACTGT
TGATGGGTGTCTGGTCAGAGACATCAAGAAATAACGCCGGAACATTAGTGCAGGCAGCTTCCACAGCAAT
GGCATCCTGGTCATCCAGCGGATAGTTAATGATCAGCCCACTGACGCGTTGCGCGAGAAGATTGTGCACC
GCCGCTTTACAGGCTTCGACGCCGCTTCGTTCTACCATCGACACCACCACGCTGGCACCCAGTTGATCGG
CGCGAGATTTAATCGCCGCGACAATTTGCGACGGCGCGTGCAGGGCCAGACTGGAGGTGGCAACGCCAAT
CAGCAACGACTGTTTGCCCGCCAGTTGTTGTGCCACGCGGTTGGGAATGTAATTCAGCTCCGCCATCGCC
GCTTCCACTTTTTCCCGCGTTTTCGCAGAAACGTGGCTGGCCTGGTTCACCACGCGGGAAACGGTCTGAT
AAGAGACACCGGCATACTCTGCGACATCGTATAACGTTACTGGTTTCACATTCACCACCCTGAATTGACT
CTCTTCCGGGCGCTATCATGCCATACCGCGAAAGGTTTTGCGCCATTCGATGGTGTCCGGGATCTCGACG
CTCTCCCTTATGCGACTCCTGCATTAGGAAGCAGCCCAGTAGTAGGTTGAGGCCGTTGAGCACCGCCGCC
GCAAGGAATGGTGCATGCAAGGAGATGGCGCCCAACAGTCCCCCGGCCACGGGGCCTGCCACCATACCCA
CGCCGAAACAAGCGCTCATGAGCCCGAAGTGGCGAGCCCGATCTTCCCCATCGGTGATGTCGGCGATATA
GGCGCCAGCAACCGCACCTGTGGCGCCGGTGATGCCGGCCACGATGCGTCCGGCGTAGAGGATCGAGATC
TCGATCCCGCGAAATTAATACGACTCACTATAGGGGAATTGTGAGCGGATAACAATTCCCCTCTAGAAAT
AATTTTGTTTAACTTTAAGAAGGAGATATACATATGGCCAGCAGAGGCGTAAACAAGGTTATTCTCGTTG
GTAATCTGGGTCAGGACCCGGAAGTACGCTACATGCCAAATGGTGGCGCAGTTGCCAACATTACGCTGGC
TACTTCCGAATCCTGGCGTGATAAAGCGACCGGCGAGATGAAAGAACAGACTGAATGGCACCGCGTTGTG
CTGTTCGGCAAACTGGCAGAAGTGGCGAGCGAATATCTGCGTAAAGGTTCTCAGGTTTATATCGAAGGTC
AGCTGCGTACCCGTAAATGGACCGATCAATCCGGTCAGGATCGCTACACCACAGAAGTCGTGGTGAACGT
TGGCGGCACCATGCAGATGCTGGGTGGTCGTCAGGGTGGTGGCGCTCCGGCAGGTGGCAATATCGGTGGT
GGTCAGCCGCAGGGCGGTTGGGGTCAGCCTCAGCAGCCGCAGGGTGGCAATCAGTTCGGTAGCATCAGTA
AAAGAGAAGAACTGTTCACCGGTGTTGTTCCGATCCTGGTTGAACTGGATGGTGATGTTAACGGCCACAA
ATTCTCTGTTCGTGGTGAAGGTGAAGGTGATGCAACCAACGGTAAACTGACCCTGAAATTCATCTGCACT
ACCGGTAAACTGCCGGTTCCATGGCCGACTCTGGTGACTACCCTGACCTATGGTGTTCAGTGTTTTTCTC
GTTACCCGGATCACATGAAGCAGCATGATTTCTTCAAATCTGCAATGCCGGAAGGTTATGTACAGGAGCG
CACCATTTCTTTCAAAGACGATGGCACCTACAAAACCCGTGCAGAGGTTAAATTTGAAGGTGATACTCTG
GTGAACCGTATTGAACTGAAAGGCATTGATTTCAAAGAGGACGGCAACATCCTGGGCCACAAACTGGAAT
ATAACTTCAACTCCCATAACGTTTACATCACCGCAGACAAACAGAAGAACGGTATCAAAGCTAACTTCAA
AATTCGCCATAACGTTGAAGACGGTAGCGTACAGCTGGCGGACCACTACCAGCAGAACACTCCGATCGGT
GATGGTCCGGTTCTGCTGCCGGATAACCACTACCTGTCCACCCAGTCTAAACTGTCCAAAGACCCGAACG
AAAAGCGCGACCACATGGTGCTGCTGGAGTTCGTTACTGCAGCAGGTATCACGCACGGCATGGATGAGCT
CTACAAAAGCGGCGGCGCGCAGTCTCGCCCGCAGCAGTCCGCTCCGGCAGCGCCGTCTAACGAGCCGCCG
ATGGACTTTGATGATGACATTCCGTTCTAAGGATCCGAATTCGAGCTCCGTCGACAAGCTTGCGGCCGCA
CTCGAGCACCACCACCACCACCACTGAGATCCGGCTGCTAACAAAGCCCGAAAGGAAGCTGAGTTGGCTG
CTGCCACCGCTGAGCAATAACTAGCATAACCCCTTGGGGCCTCTAAACGGGTCTTGAGGGGTTTTTTGCT
GAAAGGAGGAACTATATCCGGAT
Features (pLannotate 1.2.2; 21 found; start..end, strand, type, name):
     12..467     +  rep_origin     f1 ori (sequence partly withheld): f1 bacteriophage origin of replication; arrow indicates direction of (+) strand synthesis
    494..598     +  promoter       AmpR promoter: bla
    599..1459    +  CDS            AmpR: β-lactamase; bla; confers resistance to ampicillin, carbenicillin, and related antibiotics
   1630..2218    +  rep_origin     ori: high-copy-number ColE1/pMB1/pBR322/pUC origin of replication
   2404..2546    -  misc_feature   bom: basis of mobility region from pBR322
   2648..2839    -  CDS            rop: Rop protein, which maintains plasmids at low copy number; rop
   2856..3236    +  CDS            YPB1_ECOLX: Protein predicted: Swiss-Prot protein existence level 4. From Escherichia coli.
   3308..3599    -  CDS            TcR (fragment): tetracycline efflux protein; tet; confers resistance to tetracycline
   3614..3635    -  protein_bind   CAP binding site: CAP binding activates transcription in the presence of cAMP. E. coli catabolite activator protein
   3648..4730    -  CDS            lacI: lac repressor; lacI; The lac repressor binds to the lac operator to inhibit transcription in E. coli. This inhibition can be relieved by adding lactose or isopropyl-β-D-thiogalactopyranoside (IPTG).
   4731..4808    -  promoter       lacI promoter: lacI
   4816..5095    -  CDS            TcR (fragment): tetracycline efflux protein; tet; confers resistance to tetracycline
   5117..5135    +  promoter       T7 promoter: promoter for bacteriophage T7 RNA polymerase
   5136..5160    +  protein_bind   lac operator: The lac repressor binds to the lac operator to inhibit transcription in E. coli. This inhibition can be relieved by adding lactose or isopropyl-β-D-thiogalactopyranoside (IPTG). lac repressor encoded by lacI
   5175..5197    +  RBS            RBS: efficient ribosome binding site from bacteriophage T7 gene 10 (Olins and Rangwala, 1989)
   5205..5648    +  CDS            ssb (fragment): SSB_ECOLI - Also known as exrB, lexC. Experimental evidence at protein level: Swiss-Prot protein existence level 1. Plays an important role in DNA replication, recombination and repair. Binds to ssDNA and to an array of partner proteins to recruit them to their sites of action during DNA metabolism. Acts as a sliding platform that migrates on DNA via reptation. SSB or its 10 C-terminal amino acids stimulates the ATPase activity of RadD (PubMed:27519413). From Escherichia coli (strain K12).
   5655..6368    +  CDS            Superfolder GFP: Superfolder GFP is a basic (constitutively fluorescent) green fluorescent protein published in 2005, derived from Aequorea victoria. It is reported to be a very rapidly-maturing weak dimer.
   6369..6458    +  CDS            ssb (fragment): SSB_ECOLI - Also known as exrB, lexC. Experimental evidence at protein level: Swiss-Prot protein existence level 1. Plays an important role in DNA replication, recombination and repair. Binds to ssDNA and to an array of partner proteins to recruit them to their sites of action during DNA metabolism. Acts as a sliding platform that migrates on DNA via reptation. SSB or its 10 C-terminal amino acids stimulates the ATPase activity of RadD (PubMed:27519413). From Escherichia coli (strain K12).
   6508..6525    +  CDS            9xHis (fragment): 9xHis affinity tag
   6535..6584    +  CDS            SET1 (fragment): solubility-enhancement tag derived from T7 phage gene 10B
   6592..6639    +  terminator     T7 terminator: transcription terminator for bacteriophage T7 RNA polymerase
