>Addgene plasmid #136471 | pKD068 | addgene full sequence | sequence record 267963 | Addgene NGS Result
TAATACGACTCACTATAGGGGAATTGTGAGCGGATAACAATTCCCCTCTAGAAATAATTTTGTTTAACTT
TAAGAAGGAGATATACATATGGCCAGCAGAGGCGTAAACAAGGTTATTCTCGTTGGTAATCTGGGTCAGG
ACCCGGAAGTACGCTACATGCCAAATGGTGGCGCAGTTGCCAACATTACGCTGGCTACTTCCGAATCCTG
GCGTGATAAAGCGACCGGCGAGATGAAAGAACAGACTGAATGGCACCGCGTTGTGCTGTTCGGCAAACTG
GCAGAAGTGGCGAGCGAATATCTGCGTAAAGGTTCTCAGGTTTATATCGAAGGTCAGCTGCGTACCCGTA
AATGGACCGATCAATCCGGTCAGGATCGCTACACCACAGAAGTCGTGGTGAACGTTGGCGGCACCATGCA
GATGCTGGGTGGTCGTCAGGGTGGTGGCGCTCCGGCAGGTGGCAATATCGGTGGTGGTCAGCCGCAGGGC
GGTTGGGGTCAGCCTCAGCAGCCGCAGGGTGGCAATCAGTTCGGTAGCATCAGTAAAAGAGAAGAACTGT
TCACCGGTGTTGTTCCGATCCTGGTTGAACTGGATGGTGATGTTAACGGCCACAAATTCTCTGTTCGTGG
TGAAGGTGAAGGTGATGCAACCAACGGTAAACTGACCCTGAAATTCATCTGCACTACCGGTAAACTGCCG
GTTCCATGGCCGACTCTGGTGACTACCCTGACCTATGGTGTTCAGTGTTTTTCTCGTTACCCGGATCACA
TGAAGCAGCATGATTTCTTCAAATCTGCAATGCCGGAAGGTTATGTACAGGAGCGCACCATTTCTTTCAA
AGACGATGGCACCTACAAAACCCGTGCAGAGGTTAAATTTGAAGGTGATACTCTGGTGAACCGTATTGAA
CTGAAAGGCATTGATTTCAAAGAGGACGGCAACATCCTGGGCCACAAACTGGAATATAACTTCAACTCCC
ATAACGTTTACATCACCGCAGACAAACAGAAGAACGGTATCAAAGCTAACTTCAAAATTCGCCATAACGT
TGAAGACGGTAGCGTACAGCTGGCGGACCACTACCAGCAGAACACTCCGATCGGTGATGGTCCGGTTCTG
CTGCCGGATAACCACTACCTGTCCACCCAGTCTAAACTGTCCAAAGACCCGAACGAAAAGCGCGACCACA
TGGTGCTGCTGGAGTTCGTTACTGCAGCAGGTATCACGCACGGCATGGATGAGCTCTACAAAAGCGGCGG
CGCGCAGTCTCGCCCGCAGCAGTCCGCTCCGGCAGCGCCGTCTAACGAGCCGCCGATGGACTTTGATGAT
GACATTCCGTTCTAAGGATCCGAATTCGAGCTCCGTCGACAAGCTTGCGGCCGCACTCGAGCACCACCAC
CACCACCACTGAGATCCGGCTGCTAACAAAGCCCGAAAGGAAGCTGAGTTGGCTGCTGCCACCGCTGAGC
AATAACTAGCATAACCCCTTGGGGCCTCTAAACGGGTCTTGAGGGGTTTTTTGCTGAAAGGAGGAACTAT
ATCCGGATTGGCGAATGGG
[124 nt withheld, positions 1560-1683]
C
[91 nt withheld, positions 1685-1775]
A
[49 nt withheld, positions 1777-1825]
CCTTTGACGTTGGAGTCCACGTTCTTT
[37 nt withheld, positions 1853-1889]
ACCCTATCTCGGTCTATTCTTTTGATTTATAAGGGATTTTGCCGATTTCGGCCTATTGGTTAAAAAATGA
GCTGATTTAACAAAAATTTAACGCGAATTTTAACAAAATATTAACGCTTACAATTTAGGTGGCACTTTTC
GGGGAAATGTGCGCGGAACCCCTATTTGTTTATTTTTCTAAATACATTCAAATATGTATCCGCTCATGAG
ACAATAACCCTGATAAATGCTTCAATAATATTGAAAAAGGAAGAGTATGAGTATTCAACATTTCCGTGTC
GCCCTTATTCCCTTTTTTGCGGCATTTTGCCTTCCTGTTTTTGCTCACCCAGAAACGCTGGTGAAAGTAA
AAGATGCTGAAGATCAGTTGGGTGCACGAGTGGGTTACATCGAACTGGATCTCAACAGCGGTAAGATCCT
TGAGAGTTTTCGCCCCGAAGAACGTTTTCCAATGATGAGCACTTTTAAAGTTCTGCTATGTGGCGCGGTA
TTATCCCGTATTGACGCCGGGCAAGAGCAACTCGGTCGCCGCATACACTATTCTCAGAATGACTTGGTTG
AGTACTCACCAGTCACAGAAAAGCATCTTACGGATGGCATGACAGTAAGAGAATTATGCAGTGCTGCCAT
AACCATGAGTGATAACACTGCGGCCAACTTACTTCTGACAACGATCGGAGGACCGAAGGAGCTAACCGCT
TTTTTGCACAACATGGGGGATCATGTAACTCGCCTTGATCGTTGGGAACCGGAGCTGAATGAAGCCATAC
CAAACGACGAGCGTGACACCACGATGCCTGCAGCAATGGCAACAACGTTGCGCAAACTATTAACTGGCGA
ACTACTTACTCTAGCTTCCCGGCAACAATTAATAGACTGGATGGAGGCGGATAAAGTTGCAGGACCACTT
CTGCGCTCGGCCCTTCCGGCTGGCTGGTTTATTGCTGATAAATCTGGAGCCGGTGAGCGTGGGTCTCGCG
GTATCATTGCAGCACTGGGGCCAGATGGTAAGCCCTCCCGTATCGTAGTTATCTACACGACGGGGAGTCA
GGCAACTATGGATGAACGAAATAGACAGATCGCTGAGATAGGTGCCTCACTGATTAAGCATTGGTAACTG
TCAGACCAAGTTTACTCATATATACTTTAGATTGATTTAAAACTTCATTTTTAATTTAAAAGGATCTAGG
TGAAGATCCTTTTTGATAATCTCATGACCAAAATCCCTTAACGTGAGTTTTCGTTCCACTGAGCGTCAGA
CCCCGTAGAAAAGATCAAAGGATCTTCTTGAGATCCTTTTTTTCTGCGCGTAATCTGCTGCTTGCAAACA
AAAAAACCACCGCTACCAGCGGTGGTTTGTTTGCCGGATCAAGAGCTACCAACTCTTTTTCCGAAGGTAA
CTGGCTTCAGCAGAGCGCAGATACCAAATACTGTCCTTCTAGTGTAGCCGTAGTTAGGCCACCACTTCAA
GAACTCTGTAGCACCGCCTACATACCTCGCTCTGCTAATCCTGTTACCAGTGGCTGCTGCCAGTGGCGAT
AAGTCGTGTCTTACCGGGTTGGACTCAAGACGATAGTTACCGGATAAGGCGCAGCGGTCGGGCTGAACGG
GGGGTTCGTGCACACAGCCCAGCTTGGAGCGAACGACCTACACCGAACTGAGATACCTACAGCGTGAGCT
ATGAGAAAGCGCCACGCTTCCCGAAGGGAGAAAGGCGGACAGGTATCCGGTAAGCGGCAGGGTCGGAACA
GGAGAGCGCACGAGGGAGCTTCCAGGGGGAAACGCCTGGTATCTTTATAGTCCTGTCGGGTTTCGCCACC
TCTGACTTGAGCGTCGATTTTTGTGATGCTCGTCAGGGGGGCGGAGCCTATGGAAAAACGCCAGCAACGC
GGCCTTTTTACGGTTCCTGGCCTTTTGCTGGCCTTTTGCTCACATGTTCTTTCCTGCGTTATCCCCTGAT
TCTGTGGATAACCGTATTACCGCCTTTGAGTGAGCTGATACCGCTCGCCGCAGCCGAACGACCGAGCGCA
GCGAGTCAGTGAGCGAGGAAGCGGAAGAGCGCCTGATGCGGTATTTTCTCCTTACGCATCTGTGCGGTAT
TTCACACCGCAATGGTGCACTCTCAGTACAATCTGCTCTGATGCCGCATAGTTAAGCCAGTATACACTCC
GCTATCGCTACGTGACTGGGTCATGGCTGCGCCCCGACACCCGCCAACACCCGCTGACGCGCCCTGACGG
GCTTGTCTGCTCCCGGCATCCGCTTACAGACAAGCTGTGACCGTCTCCGGGAGCTGCATGTGTCAGAGGT
TTTCACCGTCATCACCGAAACGCGCGAGGCAGCTGCGGTAAAGCTCATCAGCGTGGTCGTGAAGCGATTC
ACAGATGTCTGCCTGTTCATCCGCGTCCAGCTCGTTGAGTTTCTCCAGAAGCGTTAATGTCTGGCTTCTG
ATAAAGCGGGCCATGTTAAGGGCGGTTTTTTCCTGTTTGGTCACTGATGCCTCCGTGTAAGGGGGATTTC
TGTTCATGGGGGTAATGATACCGATGAAACGAGAGAGGATGCTCACGATACGGGTTACTGATGATGAACA
TGCCCGGTTACTGGAACGTTGTGAGGGTAAACAACTGGCGGTATGGATGCGGCGGGACCAGAGAAAAATC
ACTCAGGGTCAATGCCAGCGCTTCGTTAATACAGATGTAGGTGTTCCACAGGGTAGCCAGCAGCATCCTG
CGATGCAGATCCGGAACATAATGGTGCAGGGCGCTGACTTCCGCGTTTCCAGACTTTACGAAACACGGAA
ACCGAAGACCATTCATGTTGTTGCTCAGGTCGCAGACGTTTTGCAGCAGCAGTCGCTTCACGTTCGCTCG
CGTATCGGTGATTCATTCTGCTAACCAGTAAGGCAACCCCGCCAGCCTAGCCGGGTCCTCAACGACAGGA
GCACGATCATGCGCACCCGTGGGGCCGCCATGCCGGCGATAATGGCCTGCTTCTCGCCGAAACGTTTGGT
GGCGGGACCAGTGACGAAGGCTTGAGCGAGGGCGTGCAAGATTCCGAATACCGCAAGCGACAGGCCGATC
ATCGTCGCGCTCCAGCGAAAGCGGTCCTCGCCGAAAATGACCCAGAGCGCTGCCGGCACCTGTCCTACGA
GTTGCATGATAAAGAAGACAGTCATAAGTGCGGCGACGATAGTCATGCCCCGCGCCCACCGGAAGGAGCT
GACTGGGTTGAAGGCTCTCAAGGGCATCGGTCGAGATCCCGGTGCCTAATGAGTGAGCTAACTTACATTA
ATTGCGTTGCGCTCACTGCCCGCTTTCCAGTCGGGAAACCTGTCGTGCCAGCTGCATTAATGAATCGGCC
AACGCGCGGGGAGAGGCGGTTTGCGTATTGGGCGCCAGGGTGGTTTTTCTTTTCACCAGTGAGACGGGCA
ACAGCTGATTGCCCTTCACCGCCTGGCCCTGAGAGAGTTGCAGCAAGCGGTCCACGCTGGTTTGCCCCAG
CAGGCGAAAATCCTGTTTGATGGTGGTTAACGGCGGGATATAACATGAGCTGTCTTCGGTATCGTCGTAT
CCCACTACCGAGATATCCGCACCAACGCGCAGCCCGGACTCGGTAATGGCGCGCATTGCGCCCAGCGCCA
TCTGATCGTTGGCAACCAGCATCGCAGTGGGAACGATGCCCTCATTCAGCATTTGCATGGTTTGTTGAAA
ACCGGACATGGCACTCCAGTCGCCTTCCCGTTCCGCTATCGGCTGAATTTGATTGCGAGTGAGATATTTA
TGCCAGCCAGCCAGACGCAGACGCGCCGAGACAGAACTTAATGGGCCCGCTAACAGCGCGATTTGCTGGT
GACCCAATGCGACCAGATGCTCCACGCCCAGTCGCGTACCGTCTTCATGGGAGAAAATAATACTGTTGAT
GGGTGTCTGGTCAGAGACATCAAGAAATAACGCCGGAACATTAGTGCAGGCAGCTTCCACAGCAATGGCA
TCCTGGTCATCCAGCGGATAGTTAATGATCAGCCCACTGACGCGTTGCGCGAGAAGATTGTGCACCGCCG
CTTTACAGGCTTCGACGCCGCTTCGTTCTACCATCGACACCACCACGCTGGCACCCAGTTGATCGGCGCG
AGATTTAATCGCCGCGACAATTTGCGACGGCGCGTGCAGGGCCAGACTGGAGGTGGCAACGCCAATCAGC
AACGACTGTTTGCCCGCCAGTTGTTGTGCCACGCGGTTGGGAATGTAATTCAGCTCCGCCATCGCCGCTT
CCACTTTTTCCCGCGTTTTCGCAGAAACGTGGCTGGCCTGGTTCACCACGCGGGAAACGGTCTGATAAGA
GACACCGGCATACTCTGCGACATCGTATAACGTTACTGGTTTCACATTCACCACCCTGAATTGACTCTCT
TCCGGGCGCTATCATGCCATACCGCGAAAGGTTTTGCGCCATTCGATGGTGTCCGGGATCTCGACGCTCT
CCCTTATGCGACTCCTGCATTAGGAAGCAGCCCAGTAGTAGGTTGAGGCCGTTGAGCACCGCCGCCGCAA
GGAATGGTGCATGCAAGGAGATGGCGCCCAACAGTCCCCCGGCCACGGGGCCTGCCACCATACCCACGCC
GAAACAAGCGCTCATGAGCCCGAAGTGGCGAGCCCGATCTTCCCCATCGGTGATGTCGGCGATATAGGCG
CCAGCAACCGCACCTGTGGCGCCGGTGATGCCGGCCACGATGCGTCCGGCGTAGAGGATCGAGATCTCGA
TCCCGCGAAAT
Features (pLannotate 1.2.2; 21 found; start..end, strand, type, name):
      1..19      +  promoter       T7 promoter: promoter for bacteriophage T7 RNA polymerase
     20..44      +  protein_bind   lac operator: The lac repressor binds to the lac operator to inhibit transcription in E. coli. This inhibition can be relieved by adding lactose or isopropyl-β-D-thiogalactopyranoside (IPTG). lac repressor encoded by lacI
     59..81      +  RBS            RBS: efficient ribosome binding site from bacteriophage T7 gene 10 (Olins and Rangwala, 1989)
     89..532     +  CDS            ssb (fragment): SSB_ECOLI - Also known as exrB, lexC. Experimental evidence at protein level: Swiss-Prot protein existence level 1. Plays an important role in DNA replication, recombination and repair. Binds to ssDNA and to an array of partner proteins to recruit them to their sites of action during DNA metabolism. Acts as a sliding platform that migrates on DNA via reptation. SSB or its 10 C-terminal amino acids stimulates the ATPase activity of RadD (PubMed:27519413). From Escherichia coli (strain K12).
    539..1252    +  CDS            Superfolder GFP: Superfolder GFP is a basic (constitutively fluorescent) green fluorescent protein published in 2005, derived from Aequorea victoria. It is reported to be a very rapidly-maturing weak dimer.
   1253..1342    +  CDS            ssb (fragment): SSB_ECOLI - Also known as exrB, lexC. Experimental evidence at protein level: Swiss-Prot protein existence level 1. Plays an important role in DNA replication, recombination and repair. Binds to ssDNA and to an array of partner proteins to recruit them to their sites of action during DNA metabolism. Acts as a sliding platform that migrates on DNA via reptation. SSB or its 10 C-terminal amino acids stimulates the ATPase activity of RadD (PubMed:27519413). From Escherichia coli (strain K12).
   1392..1409    +  CDS            9xHis (fragment): 9xHis affinity tag
   1419..1468    +  CDS            SET1 (fragment): solubility-enhancement tag derived from T7 phage gene 10B
   1476..1523    +  terminator     T7 terminator: transcription terminator for bacteriophage T7 RNA polymerase
   1560..1988    +  rep_origin     f1 ori (sequence partly withheld): f1 bacteriophage origin of replication; arrow indicates direction of (+) strand synthesis
   2041..2145    +  promoter       AmpR promoter: bla
   2146..3006    +  CDS            AmpR: β-lactamase; bla; confers resistance to ampicillin, carbenicillin, and related antibiotics
   3177..3765    +  rep_origin     ori: high-copy-number ColE1/pMB1/pBR322/pUC origin of replication
   3951..4090    -  misc_feature   bom: basis of mobility region from pBR322
   4192..4383    -  CDS            rop: Rop protein, which maintains plasmids at low copy number; rop
   4400..4780    +  CDS            YPB1_ECOLX: Protein predicted: Swiss-Prot protein existence level 4. From Escherichia coli.
   4852..5143    -  CDS            TcR (fragment): tetracycline efflux protein; tet; confers resistance to tetracycline
   5158..5179    -  protein_bind   CAP binding site: CAP binding activates transcription in the presence of cAMP. E. coli catabolite activator protein
   5192..6274    -  CDS            lacI: lac repressor; lacI; The lac repressor binds to the lac operator to inhibit transcription in E. coli. This inhibition can be relieved by adding lactose or isopropyl-β-D-thiogalactopyranoside (IPTG).
   6275..6352    -  promoter       lacI promoter: lacI
   6360..6639    -  CDS            TcR (fragment): tetracycline efflux protein; tet; confers resistance to tetracycline
