[The description below was written by a language model from this plasmid's Addgene catalogue record and pLannotate feature annotations shown in this document.]
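Description:
pKD068 is a bacterial expression plasmid built on the pET21a backbone (about 6.66 kb in total) that produces E. coli single-stranded DNA-binding protein (SSB) carrying an internal superfolder GFP. Rather than being placed at either terminus, the fluorescent protein is inserted between Phe148 and Ser149. The feature tables reflect this as a long N-terminal ssb fragment, the superfolder GFP coding sequence, and a short C-terminal ssb fragment. "IDL" in the stated purpose most likely refers to SSB's intrinsically disordered linker, although the record does not expand the abbreviation. This layout leaves the C-terminal end of SSB free; the annotation notes that this region participates in partner-protein interactions.

Expression follows the standard pET arrangement. A T7 promoter with an adjacent lac operator and the T7 gene 10 ribosome binding site drives the fusion, and a T7 terminator lies downstream. The plasmid-borne lacI gene supplies repressor, so transcription is held off until induction with IPTG in a host that provides T7 RNA polymerase. A short His-tag sequence from the vector is annotated downstream of the insert, separated from it by a gap. The record does not say whether it is translated as part of the protein, and only superfolder GFP is listed as a tag.

The plasmid is maintained through a pBR322-type origin with the rop and bom elements, carries an f1 origin, and is selected with ampicillin via β-lactamase. The annotated tetracycline-resistance fragments are backbone remnants, not a functional marker. The depositor and sequencing-derived records differ by only four nucleotides and show the same features. The construct belongs to a set of fluorescent SSB fusions for studying SSB.
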