Addgene plasmid #136471: pKD068
Purpose: SSB-GFP IDL fusion expression plasmid
Depositing lab: James Keck. Depositing organization: University of Wisconsin, Madison. Publication: Development of a single-stranded DNA-binding protein fluorescent fusion toolbox. Dubiel K, Henry C, Spenkelink LM, Kozlov AG, Wood EA, Jergic S, Dixon NE, van Oijen AM, Cox MM, Lohman TM, Sandler SJ, Keck JL. Nucleic Acids Res. 2020 Jun 19;48(11):6053-6067. doi: 10.1093/nar/gkaa320. PubMed 32374866.
Backbone
  Vector backbone: pET21a
  Backbone size w/o insert (bp): 5407
  Total vector size (bp): 6664
  Vector type: Bacterial Expression
Growth in bacteria
  Bacterial resistance: Ampicillin, 100 μg/mL
  Growth temperature: 37°C
  Growth strain: DH5alpha
  Copy number: High Copy
Gene/Insert
  Gene/Insert name: SSB-GFP
  Species: E. coli
  Insert size (bp): 1257
  Mutation: superfolder GFP inserted between Phe148 and Ser149
  GenBank ID: NC_000913.3
  Entrez Gene: ssb (a.k.a. b4059, ECK4051, exrB, lexC)
  Promoter: T7 promoter
  Tag / fusion protein: superfolder GFP
  Cloning method: Gibson Cloning
  Sequencing primers: 5′ TAA TAC GAC TCA CTA TAG GG; 3′ GCT AGT TAT TGC TCA GCG G
Terms and licenses: Academic/Nonprofit Terms; Industry Terms: Not Available to Industry
How to cite: pKD068 was a gift from James Keck (Addgene plasmid # 136471 ; http://n2t.net/addgene:136471 ; RRID:Addgene_136471)
